>Addgene plasmid #55277 | mTagBFP2-CAF1-C-10 | depositor partial sequence | sequence record 85682 | insert sequence
ACCGTCAGATCCGCTAGCGGTGGCCACCATGGTGTCTAAGGGCGAAGAGCTGATTAAGGAGAACATGCAC
ATGAAGCTGTACATGGAGGGCACCGTGGACAACCATCACTTCAAGTGCACATCCGAGGGCGAAGGCAAGC
CCTACGAGGGCACCCAGACCATGAGAATCAAGGTGGTCGAGGGCGGCCCTCTCCCCTTCGCCTTCGACAT
CCTGGCTACTAGCTTCCTCTACGGCAGCAAGACCTTCATCAACCACACCCAGGGCATCCCCGACTTCTTC
AAGCAGTCCTTCCCTGAGGGCTTCACATGGGAGAGAGTCACCACATACGAAGACGGGGGCGTGCTGACCG
CTACCCAGGACACCAGCCTCCAGGACGGCTGCCTCATCTACAACGTCAAGATCAGAGGGGTGAACTTCAC
ATCCAACGGCCCTGTGATGCAGAAGAAAACACTCGGCTGGGAGGCCTTCACCGAGACGCTGTACCCCGCT
GACGGCGGCCTGGAAGGCAGAAACGACATGGCCCTGAAGCTCGTGGGCGGGAGCCATCTGATCGCAAACG
CCAAGACCACATATAGATCCAAGAAACCCGCTAAGAACCTCAAGATGCCTGGCGTCTACTATGTGGACTA
CAGACTGGAAAGAATCAAGGAGGCCAACAACGAGACCTACGTCGAGCAGCACGAGGTGGCAGTGGCCAGA
TACTGCGACCTCCCTAGCAAACTGGGGCACAAGCTTAATTCCGGACTCAGATCTGGCAGCGGTGGAGGCT
TGGAGGAGCCGGAGGCCGCGACGCGGACAGCCGCGGCCGTGGATTGCAAAGACAGACCCGGGTTCCCAGT
GAAGAGGTTAATACAAGCCCGCTTGCCCTTCAAACGCCTGAACCTTGTTCCCAAGGAGAAAGTTGAGGAA
GACACATCACCAAAAGCAGCTGTGGAAAGCAAAGTCCCGGATCTACAATTGTCTTTGGGCACTTTTGAAA
GCCAGTGTCACACAGGCTCTCACGTAGGCTTGAGTACAAAGTTGGTCGGTGGCCAGGGCCCCATTGATAG
CTTCTTGAGGGCAACAATCAAGCCAGTACCGAGTGTGGTCATTATCGACCTGACGGAGAACTGCAGTGAC
ATTCCAGACAGCCCTGAGGGCCACAGTGAACTAAGTCCTGACACTGCTGGTGTGGTCACCACAGTGGAAG
GAGCTGCCAAGCAGCAGGAGCACTCTGCAGCAGAGCTGTGTCTCCTAGAGACCCCTTCAGACATCACTTG
TCACATGGAAGAGGAGCCTGGGAGTCCAGGAGACCCAAAGAGGACGGGTGACTGTCAGGCTGGTTCACTA
CAGAGCTGTCCGGAGCTGACCCCAGGTTCTAGGACATGCCCCACCAAGGAGTTATCAAGCTGGAGCAAGG
CAGGGGATCTCCTATTTATAGAGAAAGTGCCTGTGGTGGTGCTAGAGGACATCCTGGCCACTAAGCCCTC
CATTGCCTCTCTTCCCATGATGTCCCTGGATAGGAGTGTCACTTCAGAGAGTGAAATACTGGAGTCCTGC
CCCGAGGATGACTCCATACTGAGCCACTCCTCCACCAACTCCTCTTCTCCAACCAGCTCTCCTGAGGGAC
CATCCACACCCCCAGAACATCGGGGTGGGAGAAGCTCCCCCTCCACCCCAGCCTGCAGAGTTGCCAAGAA
CTTTGTCAAAGGCTCCACAGAGAAGGGCAGGAGCAAACTGCACAGAGATAGAGAACAGCAGAGGGAAGAG
AAGGAAAAGCTGAGGGAAGAGATACGACGAGCCAAGGAGGAGGCACGGAAGAAGAAGGAGGAGGAGAAGG
AGCTGAAGGAAAAGGAGCGGAGGGAAAAGCGGGAGAAAGATGAGAAGGAGAAGGCGGAGAAGCAGCGGCT
AAAGGAGGAAAAACGCAAGGAGCGGCAGGAAGCTCTGGAGGCTAAACTGGAGGAGAAGAGGAAGAAGGAG
GAAGAGAAGCGGTTACGGGAGGAAGAGAAGCGGTTACGGGAAGAAGAGAAGCGCATTAAGGCAGAAAAGG
CAGAGATCACTCGATTCTTCCAGAAACCGAAGACTCCGCAGGCTCCCAAGACCCTGGCCGGTTCCTGTGG
TAAGTTTGCCCCCTTTGAAATCAAAGAACACATGGTGCTGGCTCCACGGTGCCGAGCTGCCTTGGATCAA
GACCTGTGCGATCAGCTGGACCAGCTCCTGCAGCAGCAGAGTGTGGCAAGCACCTTCCTCAGTGACCTAA
AAAGCCGGCTGCCCTTGAGATCGGGGCCCACCCGGGTCTGTGGCCATGACACAGACATCATGAACAGGGA
TGTGGTCATTGTGGAGAGCAGCAAGGTGGACGGTGTGTCTGAAAGGAAGAAGTTTGGCCGCATGAAGCTT
CTGCAGTTCTCAGAGAACCACCGGCCAGCATACTGGGGGACGTGGAACAAGAAGACAGCCATCATCCGCC
CCCGGAACCCCTGGGCCCAGGACAAAGACCTTCTTGACTATGAGGTAGACAGTGACGATGAGTGGGAAGA
GGAGGAACCTGGGGAGTCTTTGTCCCACAGTGAGGGGGATGAGGATGACGATGTGGGGGAAGATGAGGAT
GAGGACGATGGCTTCTTTGTGCCCCATGGGTACTTATCTGAAGATGAAGGCGTGACTGAGGAGTGTGCAG
ACCCTGAGAACCACAAAGTACACCAGAAGCTGAAGGCCAAGGAGTGGGATGAGCTCCTAGCCAAGGGCAA
GCGCTTTCGTGTGCTGCAGCCTGTGCACGTGGGATGTGTATGGGCATCAGAGGCAGCCAACTGCACGAGT
TCCGACTTGAAGCTGCTGCAGCAGTTCACTGCATGCCTGCTGGATGTGGCATCCCCTGATGAGCCAGAAC
CCGGGGCCTCCAGGAGGGAAAAGAGGGACCAGCATATCCTGGCCCAGTTGCTTCCGCTGCTACATGGCAA
TGTGAATGGGAGCAAGGTGATCATCCATGAATTCCAGGAGCAATGCCGCAGGGGCCTGCTGACCCTTCCA
AGTCCCACCCCACACCTGCAGATGCCCAACTTGGAGGATGCTGTTGCTGTGCCATCCAAGGCCAGGCTGA
AGCGCCTTATCTCTGAGAACTCTGCCTATGAGAAGCGGCCCAACTTCCGTATGTGCTGGTATGTGCACCC
AGAGGTGCTCAAGAGCTTTGGCCAGGAGTGCCTGCCAGTGCCCTGCCAGTGGACCTACATCACCACCATG
CCCTCAGCACCCAGGGAAGACAGTGGCAGTGCTTCTACTGAGGGGCCTGGCCAGAGCACACCTATGCTAC
TCAAGCGGAAGCCAGCGGCCACCATGTGCATCACGCAGTTTATGAAGAAGCGGCGCTATGATGGACAGGT
TGGGTCTGGGGACATGGATGGCTTCCAGGCAGACACAGAAGAGGATGAAGAGGATGACACAGACTGTATG
ATCATAGATGTGCCAGATGTTGGGAGTGACGTGTCAGAAGCTCCCATACCTGCTCCCACACTTTGCAAGT
GAGGATCCACCGGATCTAGATAACTGATCATAATCAGCCATACCACATT
