>Addgene plasmid #55277 | mTagBFP2-CAF1-C-10 | addgene partial sequence | sequence record 108724 | BFP-F 5'-CCTTCACCGAGACGCTGTA-3'
AAACGACATGGCCCTGAAGCTCGTGGGCGGGAGCCATCTGATCGCAAACGCCAAGACCACATATAGATCC
AAGAAACCCGCTAAGAACCTCAAGATGCCTGGCGTCTACTATGTGGACTACAGACTGGAAAGAATCAAGG
AGGCCAACAACGAGACCTACGTCGAGCAGCACGAGGTGGCAGTGGCCAGATACTGCGACCTCCCTAGCAA
ACTGGGGCACAAGCTTAATTCCGGACTCAGATCTGGCAGCGGTGGAGGCTTGGAGGAGCCGGAGGCCGCG
ACGCGGACAGCCGCGGCCGTGGATTGCAAAGACAGACCCGGGTTCCCAGTGAAGAGGTTAATACAAGCCC
GCTTGCCCTTCAAACGCCTGAACCTTGTTCCCAAGGAGAAAGTTGAGGAAGACACATCACCAAAAGCAGC
TGTGGAAAGCAAAGTCCCGGATCTACAATTGTCTTTGGGCACTTTTGAAAGCCAGTGTCACACAGGCTCT
CACGTAGGCTTGAGTACAAAGTTGGTCGGTGGCCAGGGCCCCATTGATAGCTTCTTGAGGGCAACAATCA
AGCCAGTACCGAGTGTGGTCATTATCGACCTGACGGAGAACTGCAGTGACATTCCAGACAGCCCTGAGGG
CCACAGTGAACTAAGTCCTGACACTGCTGGTGTGGTCACCACAGTGGAAGGAGCTGCCAAGCAGCAGGAG
CACTCTGCAGCAGAGCTGTGTCTCCTAGAGACCCCTTCAGACATCACTTGTCACATGGAAGAGGAGCCTG
GGAGTCCAGGAGACCCAAAGAGGACGGGTGACTGTCAGGCTGGTTCACTACAGAGCTGTCCGGAGCTGAC
CCCAGGTTCT
