[The description below was written by a language model from this plasmid's Addgene catalogue record.]
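Description:
mTagBFP2-CAF1-C-10 is a mammalian expression plasmid built on the mTagBFP2-C1 backbone (about 4.75 kb without insert), a C1-style fluorescent protein fusion vector. It is maintained in E. coli as a high-copy plasmid under kanamycin selection, and it carries a neomycin resistance marker that allows G418 selection of transfected mammalian cells. The record does not include a feature table, so details such as the replication origin and the exact polyadenylation signals are not itemised, although the listed 3′ sequencing primer implies an SV40 polyA region downstream of the insert.

The payload is mouse CAF1 (chromatin assembly factor 1), identified in the record by a mouse mRNA reference accession, expressed from the CMV promoter for strong constitutive transcription in mammalian cells. The blue fluorescent protein mTagBFP2 is supplied by the backbone and sits at the N terminus, so the product is an mTagBFP2–CAF1 fusion. The "C-10" in the name probably reflects this orientation and a ten-residue linker between the two parts, but the record does not confirm the linker, and the cloning method is listed as unknown. mTagBFP2 is an enhanced monomeric blue fluorophore noted for the chemical stability of its chromophore, with excitation recorded at 399 nm and emission at 456 nm.

The stated purpose is localization. The fusion acts as a blue marker for visualising the distribution of chromatin assembly factor 1 by fluorescence microscopy in transfected cells, and its blue emission makes it suitable for multicolour imaging with green or red reporters.
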