Addgene plasmid #55277: mTagBFP2-CAF1-C-10
Purpose: Localization: Chromatin Assembly Factor 1, Excitation: 399, Emission: 456
Depositing lab: Michael Davidson. Depositing organization: Florida State University, Tallahassee. Publication: An enhanced monomeric blue fluorescent protein with the high chemical stability of the chromophore. Subach OM, Cranfill PJ, Davidson MW, Verkhusha VV. PLoS One. 2011;6(12):e28674. Epub 2011 Dec 8. 10.1371/journal.pone.0028674 PubMed 22174863.
Backbone
  Vector backbone: mTagBFP2-C1
  Backbone size w/o insert (bp): 4750
  Vector type: Mammalian Expression
  Selectable markers: Neomycin (select with G418)
Growth in bacteria
  Bacterial resistance: Kanamycin, 50 μg/mL
  Growth temperature: 37°C
  Growth strain: DH5alpha
  Copy number: High Copy
Gene/Insert
  Gene/Insert name: CAF1 (alt name: NM_013733.3)
  Species: M. musculus (mouse)
  Promoter: CMV
  Tag / fusion protein: mTagBFP2 (N terminal on backbone)
  Cloning method: Unknown
  Sequencing primers: 5′ CMV-F; 3′ SV40pA-R
Terms and licenses: Academic/Nonprofit Terms; Industry Terms
Depositor comments: . Excitation = 399; Emission = 456
How to cite: mTagBFP2-CAF1-C-10 was a gift from Michael Davidson (Addgene plasmid # 55277 ; http://n2t.net/addgene:55277 ; RRID:Addgene_55277)
